>Addgene plasmid #80023 | EGFP-m-Paxillin | addgene full sequence | sequence record 442804 | Addgene NGS Result
CGTTACATAACTTACGGTAAATGGCCCGCCTGGCTGACCGCCCAACGACCCCCGCCCATTGACGTCAATA
ATGACGTATGTTCCCATAGTAACGCCAATAGGGACTTTCCATTGACGTCAATGGGTGGAGTATTTACGGT
AAACTGCCCACTTGGCAGTACATCAAGTGTATCATATGCCAAGTACGCCCCCTATTGACGTCAATGACGG
TAAATGGCCCGCCTGGCATTATGCCCAGTACATGACCTTATGGGACTTTCCTACTTGGCAGTACATCTAC
GTATTAGTCATCGCTATTACCATGGTGATGCGGTTTTGGCAGTACATCAATGGGCGTGGATAGCGGTTTG
ACTCACGGGGATTTCCAAGTCTCCACCCCATTGACGTCAATGGGAGTTTGTTTTGGCACCAAAATCAACG
GGACTTTCCAAAATGTCGTAACAACTCCGCCCCATTGACGCAAATGGGCGGTAGGCGTGTACGGTGGGAG
GTCTATATAAGCAGAGCTGGTTTAGTGAACCGTCAGATCCGCTAGCGCTACCGGTCGCCACCATGGTGAG
CAAGGGCGAGGAGCTGTTCACCGGGGTGGTGCCCATCCTGGTCGAGCTGGACGGCGACGTAAACGGCCAC
AAGTTCAGCGTGTCCGGCGAGGGCGAGGGCGATGCCACCTACGGCAAGCTGACCCTGAAGTTCATCTGCA
CCACCGGCAAGCTGCCCGTGCCCTGGCCCACCCTCGTGACCACCCTGACCTACGGCGTGCAGTGCTTCAG
CCGCTACCCCGACCACATGAAGCAGCACGACTTCTTCAAGTCCGCCATGCCCGAAGGCTACGTCCAGGAG
CGCACCATCTTCTTCAAGGACGACGGCAACTACAAGACCCGCGCCGAGGTGAAGTTCGAGGGCGACACCC
TGGTGAACCGCATCGAGCTGAAGGGCATCGACTTCAAGGAGGACGGCAACATCCTGGGGCACAAGCTGGA
GTACAACTACAACAGCCACAACGTCTATATCATGGCCGACAAGCAGAAGAACGGCATCAAGGTGAACTTC
AAGATCCGCCACAACATCGAGGACGGCAGCGTGCAGCTCGCCGACCACTACCAGCAGAACACCCCCATCG
GCGACGGCCCCGTGCTGCTGCCCGACAACCACTACCTGAGCACCCAGTCCGCCCTGAGCAAAGACCCCAA
CGAGAAGCGCGATCACATGGTCCTGCTGGAGTTCGTGACCGCCGCCGGGATCACTCTCGGCATGGACGAG
CTGTACAAGTCCGGACTCAGATCTCGAGCTCAAGCTTCGAATTCAGACGACCTCGATGCCCTGCTGGCAG
ACTTGGAATCTACCACCTCCCACATCTCCAAACGGCCAGTGTTCTTGTCAGAGGAGCCCCCCTACTCCTA
CCCAACTGGAAACCACACATACCAGGAGATTGCGGTGCCACCTCCGGTCCCACCACCACCGTCCAGCGAG
GCCCTCAATGGCACGGTCCTGGACCCTTTAGATCAGTGGCAGCCTAGTGGTTCCAGATACGCTCACCAGC
AGCCTCCGTCCCCACTGCCCGTGTACAGCTCCAGTGCTAAAAATTCCAGTGCCTCCAACACCCAGGACGG
CGTGGGCTCCCTTTGTTCCCGAGCAGGCGAGGAAGAGCACGTCTACAGCTTCCCCAACAAGCAGAAGTCG
GCAGAGCCCTCACCTACCGTCATGAGCTCCTCCCTGGGCAGCAACCTCTCTGAACTTGACCGGCTGTTAC
TGGAGCTGAACGCAGTGCAGCACAGCCCGCCTGGCTTCCCTGCAGATGAAGCCGAATCGAGCCCCCCCTT
GCCTGGAGCCCTGAGCCCCCTTTATGGCATCCCAGAAAATAACACTCCCTTGGGGGGCAAAGCGGGGCCC
CTGGTGAAAGAGAAGCCAAAGCGAAATGGAGGCCGGGGGCTGGAGGATGTGCGGCCCAGCGTGGAGAGCC
TCTTGGATGAACTGGAGAGTTCCGTGCCCAGCCCTGTCCCGGCCATCACTGTGAACCAGGGAGAGATGAG
CAGTCCGCAGCGAGTCACCTCCAGCCAGCAGCAGACCCGGATCTCGGCCTCCTCTGCCACCAGGGAGCTG
GACGAGCTCATGGCGTCACTGTCAGATTTCAAGTTCATGGCCCAGGGGAAAACTGGGAGCAGCTCACCCC
CTGGGGGACTCTCCAAGCCCGGGAGCCAGCTGGACAGCATGTTGGGGAGTCTGCAGTCCGACCTGAACAA
GCTAGGGGTCGCCACCGTTGCCAAAGGGGTCTGTGGAGCCTGCAAGAAGCCCATCGCCGGGCAGGTCGTG
ACCGCCATGGGGAAGACATGGCACCCCGAGCACTTTGTGTGCACCCACTGCCAGGAGGAGATTGGATCCC
GAAACTTTTTTGAGCGGGACGGACAGCCCTACTGTGAGAAGGACTACCACAGCCTCTTCTCCCCACGCTG
CTACTACTGCAACGGACCCATCCTGGATAAAGTGGTGACAGCGCTGGACCGCACATGGCACCCGGAACAC
TTCTTCTGTGCCCAGTGTGGAGCCTTCTTTGGTCCAGAAGGCTTCCACGAGAAGGACGGCAAAGCGTACT
GTCGTAAAGATTACTTCGACATGTTTGCTCCCAAGTGCGGCGGCTGCGCCCGTGCCATCCTGGAGAACTA
CATTTCAGCCCTCAACACCCTCTGGCACCCCGAATGCTTTGTGTGCAGGGAGTGCTTCACACCCTTCGTC
AACGGCAGCTTCTTTGAGCACGACGGGCAGCCGTACTGTGAGGTCCACTACCACGAGCGGCGCGGCTCGC
TGTGCTCCGGCTGCCAGAAGCCCATCACGGGCCGCTGCATCACCGCCATGGCCAAGAAGTTCCACCCCGA
GCATTTCGTGTGCGCCTTTTGCCTGAAGCAGCTCAACAAGGGCACCTTCAAGGAGCAGAACGACAAACCC
TACTGCCAGAGCTGCTTCGTGAAGCTCTTCTGCTAGGTCGACGGTACCGCGGGCCCGGGATCCACCGGAT
CTAGATAACTGATCATAATCAGCCATACCACATTTGTAGAGGTTTTACTTGCTTTAAAAAACCTCCCACA
CCTCCCCCTGAACCTGAAACATAAAATGAATGCAATTGTTGTTGTTAACTTGTTTATTGCAGCTTATAAT
GGTTACAAATAAAGCAATAGCATCACAAATTTCACAAATAAAGCATTTTTTTCACTGCATTCTAGTTGTG
GTTTGTCCAAACTCATCAATGTATCTTAACGCGTAAATTGTAAGCGTTAATATTTTGTTAAAATTCGCGT
TAAATTTTTGTTAAATCAGCTCATTTTTTAACCAATAGGCCGAAATCGGCAAAATCCCTTATAAATCAAA
AGAATAGACCGAGATAGGGT
[37 nt withheld, positions 3381-3417]
AAAGAACGTGGACTCCAACGTCAAAGG
[49 nt withheld, positions 3445-3493]
T
[91 nt withheld, positions 3495-3585]
G
[124 nt withheld, positions 3587-3710]
CAGGTGGCACTTTTCGGGGAAATGTGCGCGGAACCCCTATTTGTTTATTTTTCTAAATACATTCAAATAT
GTATCCGCTCATGAGACAATAACCCTGATAAATGCTTCAATAATATTGAAAAAGGAAGAGTCCTGAGGCG
GAAAGAACCAGCTGTGGAATGTGTGTCAGTTAGGGTGTGGAAAGTCCCCAGGCTCCCCAGCAGGCAGAAG
TATGCAAAGCATGCATCTCAATTAGTCAGCAACCAGGTGTGGAAAGTCCCCAGGCTCCCCAGCAGGCAGA
AGTATGCAAAGCATGCATCTCAATTAGTCAGCAACCATAGTCCCGCCCCTAACTCCGCCCATCCCGCCCC
TAACTCCGCCCAGTTCCGCCCATTCTCCGCCCCATGGCTGACTAATTTTTTTTATTTATGCAGAGGCCGA
GGCCGCCTCGGCCTCTGAGCTATTCCAGAAGTAGTGAGGAGGCTTTTTTGGAGGCCTAGGCTTTTGCAAA
GATCGATCAAGAGACAGGATGAGGATCGTTTCGCATGATTGAACAAGATGGATTGCACGCAGGTTCTCCG
GCCGCTTGGGTGGAGAGGCTATTCGGCTATGACTGGGCACAACAGACAATCGGCTGCTCTGATGCCGCCG
TGTTCCGGCTGTCAGCGCAGGGGCGCCCGGTTCTTTTTGTCAAGACCGACCTGTCCGGTGCCCTGAATGA
ACTGCAAGACGAGGCAGCGCGGCTATCGTGGCTGGCCACGACGGGCGTTCCTTGCGCAGCTGTGCTCGAC
GTTGTCACTGAAGCGGGAAGGGACTGGCTGCTATTGGGCGAAGTGCCGGGGCAGGATCTCCTGTCATCTC
ACCTTGCTCCTGCCGAGAAAGTATCCATCATGGCTGATGCAATGCGGCGGCTGCATACGCTTGATCCGGC
TACCTGCCCATTCGACCACCAAGCGAAACATCGCATCGAGCGAGCACGTACTCGGATGGAAGCCGGTCTT
GTCGATCAGGATGATCTGGACGAAGAGCATCAGGGGCTCGCGCCAGCCGAACTGTTCGCCAGGCTCAAGG
CGAGCATGCCCGACGGCGAGGATCTCGTCGTGACCCATGGCGATGCCTGCTTGCCGAATATCATGGTGGA
AAATGGCCGCTTTTCTGGATTCATCGACTGTGGCCGGCTGGGTGTGGCGGACCGCTATCAGGACATAGCG
TTGGCTACCCGTGATATTGCTGAAGAGCTTGGCGGCGAATGGGCTGACCGCTTCCTCGTGCTTTACGGTA
TCGCCGCTCCCGATTCGCAGCGCATCGCCTTCTATCGCCTTCTTGACGAGTTCTTCTGAGCGGGACTCTG
GGGTTCGAAATGACCGACCAAGCGACGCCCAACCTGCCATCACGAGATTTCGATTCCACCGCCGCCTTCT
ATGAAAGGTTGGGCTTCGGAATCGTTTTCCGGGACGCCGGCTGGATGATCCTCCAGCGCGGGGATCTCAT
GCTGGAGTTCTTCGCCCACCCTAGGGGGAGGCTAACTGAAACACGGAAGGAGACAATACCGGAAGGAACC
CGCGCTATGACGGCAATAAAAAGACAGAATAAAACGCACGGTGTTGGGTCGTTTGTTCATAAACGCGGGG
TTCGGTCCCAGGGCTGGCACTCTGTCGATACCCCACCGAGACCCCATTGGGGCCAATACGCCCGCGTTTC
TTCCTTTTCCCCACCCCACCCCCCAAGTTCGGGTGAAGGCCCAGGGCTCGCAGCCAACGTCGGGGCGGCA
GGCCCTGCCATAGCCTCAGGTTACTCATATATACTTTAGATTGATTTAAAACTTCATTTTTAATTTAAAA
GGATCTAGGTGAAGATCCTTTTTGATAATCTCATGACCAAAATCCCTTAACGTGAGTTTTCGTTCCACTG
AGCGTCAGACCCCGTAGAAAAGATCAAAGGATCTTCTTGAGATCCTTTTTTTCTGCGCGTAATCTGCTGC
TTGCAAACAAAAAAACCACCGCTACCAGCGGTGGTTTGTTTGCCGGATCAAGAGCTACCAACTCTTTTTC
CGAAGGTAACTGGCTTCAGCAGAGCGCAGATACCAAATACTGTTCTTCTAGTGTAGCCGTAGTTAGGCCA
CCACTTCAAGAACTCTGTAGCACCGCCTACATACCTCGCTCTGCTAATCCTGTTACCAGTGGCTGCTGCC
AGTGGCGATAAGTCGTGTCTTACCGGGTTGGACTCAAGACGATAGTTACCGGATAAGGCGCAGCGGTCGG
GCTGAACGGGGGGTTCGTGCACACAGCCCAGCTTGGAGCGAACGACCTACACCGAACTGAGATACCTACA
GCGTGAGCTATGAGAAAGCGCCACGCTTCCCGAAGGGAGAAAGGCGGACAGGTATCCGGTAAGCGGCAGG
GTCGGAACAGGAGAGCGCACGAGGGAGCTTCCAGGGGGAAACGCCTGGTATCTTTATAGTCCTGTCGGGT
TTCGCCACCTCTGACTTGAGCGTCGATTTTTGTGATGCTCGTCAGGGGGGCGGAGCCTATGGAAAAACGC
CAGCAACGCGGCCTTTTTACGGTTCCTGGCCTTTTGCTGGCCTTTTGCTCACATGTTCTTTCCTGCGTTA
TCCCCTGATTCTGTGGATAACCGTATTACCGCCATGCATTAGTTATTAATAGTAATCAATTACGGGGTCA
TTAGTTCATAGCCCATATATGGAGTTCCG
Features (pLannotate 1.2.2; 17 found; start..end, strand, type, name):
      1..304     +  enhancer       CMV enhancer: human cytomegalovirus immediate early enhancer
    305..508     +  promoter       CMV promoter: human cytomegalovirus (CMV) immediate early promoter
    553..1269    +  CDS            EGFP: EGFP is a basic (constitutively fluorescent) green fluorescent protein published in 1996, derived from Aequorea victoria. It is reported to be a rapidly-maturing weak dimer with moderate acid sensitivity.
   1270..1304    +  misc_feature   MCS (fragment): multiple cloning site
   1306..2973    +  CDS            PXN: PAXI_CHICK - Experimental evidence at protein level: Swiss-Prot protein existence level 1. Cytoskeletal protein involved in actin-membrane attachment at sites of cell adhesion to the extracellular matrix (focal adhesion). Binds in vitro to vinculin as well as to the SH3 domain of c-SRC and, when tyrosine phosphorylated, to the SH2 domain of v-CRK. From Gallus gallus (Chicken).
   2977..3003    +  misc_feature   MCS (fragment): multiple cloning site
   3020..3104    +  CDS            large T antigen (fragment): large T antigen from SV40 (simian virus 40)
   3127..3248    +  polyA_signal   SV40 poly(A) signal: SV40 polyadenylation signal
   3282..3710    -  rep_origin     f1 ori (sequence partly withheld): f1 bacteriophage origin of replication; arrow indicates direction of (+) strand synthesis
   3737..3841    +  promoter       AmpR promoter: bla
   3843..4200    +  promoter       SV40 promoter: SV40 enhancer and early promoter
   4235..5029    +  CDS            NeoR/KanR: aminoglycoside phosphotransferase from Tn5; aph(3')-II (or nptII); confers resistance to neomycin, kanamycin, and G418 (Geneticin®)
   5050..5202    +  CDS            ble (fragment): BLE_KLEPN - Experimental evidence at protein level: Swiss-Prot protein existence level 1. Binding protein with a strong affinity to the bleomycin family of antibiotics. Binds to CL990; an antimitotic-antibiotic compound. From Klebsiella pneumoniae.
   5261..5308    +  polyA_signal   HSV TK poly(A) signal: herpes simplex virus thymidine kinase polyadenylation signal (Cole and Stacy, 1985)
   5399..5415    -  polyA_signal   bGH poly(A) signal (fragment): bovine growth hormone polyadenylation signal
   5637..6225    +  rep_origin     ori: high-copy-number ColE1/pMB1/pBR322/pUC origin of replication
   6340..6399    +  enhancer       CMV enhancer (fragment): human cytomegalovirus immediate early enhancer
