[The description below was written by a language model from this plasmid's Addgene catalogue record and pLannotate feature annotations shown in this document.]
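Description:
EGFP-m-Paxillin is a mammalian expression plasmid built on a pEGFP (C-type) backbone that produces paxillin fused at its N-terminus to enhanced green fluorescent protein. The sequenced record is about 6.4 kb. Transcription is driven by the human cytomegalovirus immediate-early enhancer and promoter. The EGFP coding sequence comes first, followed by a short remnant of the multiple cloning site that acts as a linker, and then the paxillin open reading frame of roughly 1.7 kb. An SV40 polyadenylation signal terminates the transcript.

The catalogue entry gives the insert as mouse Pxn. The automated annotation instead labelled this coding sequence by its best match to the chicken paxillin reference protein. That label may simply reflect homology-based naming, so the feature table alone does not settle the species of origin.

The plasmid replicates in E. coli from a high-copy ColE1/pUC-type origin, and it also carries an f1 phage origin. Selection relies on a single Tn5 aminoglycoside phosphotransferase (NeoR/KanR) gene placed behind tandem bacterial (bla) and SV40 early promoters and ended by an HSV TK polyadenylation signal. This arrangement confers kanamycin resistance in bacteria and allows G418 selection of transfected mammalian cells. The small large T antigen, ble and bGH poly(A) fragments in the table appear to be backbone remnants rather than functional elements.

Paxillin is a cytoskeletal adaptor protein that localises to focal adhesions, the sites where cells attach to the extracellular matrix. The stated purpose is mammalian expression of EGFP-paxillin, and such a fusion is suited to visualising focal adhesions by fluorescence microscopy in transfected cells.
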