Addgene plasmid #80023: EGFP-m-Paxillin
Purpose: Mammalian expression of mouse EGFP-Paxillin
Depositing lab: Chinten James Lim.
Backbone
  Vector backbone: pEGFP
  Vector type: Mammalian Expression
Growth in bacteria
  Bacterial resistance: Kanamycin, 50 μg/mL
  Growth temperature: 37°C
  Growth strain: DH5alpha
  Copy number: High Copy
Gene/Insert
  Gene/Insert name: Paxillin
  Species: M. musculus (mouse)
  Entrez Gene: Pxn (a.k.a. AW108311, AW123232, Pax)
  Promoter: CMV
  Tag / fusion protein: EGFP (N terminal on backbone)
  Cloning method: Unknown
  Sequencing primers: 5′ EGFP-C [5'-CATGGTCCTGCTGGAGTTCGTG-3']; 3′ BGH-Rev
Terms and licenses: Academic/Nonprofit Terms; Industry Terms: Not Available to Industry
How to cite: EGFP-m-Paxillin was a gift from Chinten James Lim (Addgene plasmid # 80023 ; http://n2t.net/addgene:80023 ; RRID:Addgene_80023)
