>Addgene plasmid #80023 | EGFP-m-Paxillin | addgene partial sequence | sequence record 152431 | EGFP-C 5'-CATGGTCCTGCTGGAGTTCGTG-3'
ACGAGCTGTACAAGTCCGGACTCAGATCTCGAGCTCAAGCTTCGAATTCAGACGACCTCGATGCCCTGCT
GGCAGACTTGGAATCTACCACCTCCCACATCTCCAAACGGCCAGTGTTCTTGTCAGAGGAGCCCCCCTAC
TCCTACCCAACTGGAAACCACACATACCAGGAGATTGCGGTGCCACCTCCGGTCCCACCACCACCGTCCA
GCGAGGCCCTCAATGGCACGGTCCTGGACCCTTTAGATCAGTGGCAGCCTAGTGGTTCCAGATACGCTCA
CCAGCAGCCTCCGTCCCCACTGCCCGTGTACAGCTCCAGTGCTAAAAATTCCAGTGCCTCCAACACCCAG
GACGGCGTGGGCTCCCTTTGTTCCCGAGCAGGCGAGGAAGAGCACGTCTACAGCTTCCCCAACAAGCAGA
AGTCGGCAGAGCCCTCACCTACCGTCATGAGCTCCTCCCTGGGCAGCAACCTCTCTGAACTTGACCGGCT
GTTACTGGAGCTGAACGCAGTGCAGCACAGCCCGCCTGGCTTCCCTGCAGATGAAGCCGAATCGAGCCCC
CCCTTGCCTGGAGCCCTGAGCCCCCTTTATGGCATCCCAGAAAATAACACTCCCTTGGGGGGCAAAGCGG
GGCCCCTGGTGAAAGAGAAGCCAAAGCGAAATGGAGGCCGGGGGCTGGAGGATGTGCGGCCCAGCGTGGA
GAGCCTCTTGGATGAACTGGAGAGTTCCGTGCCCAGCCCTGTCCCGGCCATCACTGTGAACCAGGGAGAG
ATGAGCAGTCCGCAGCGAGTCACCTCCAGCCAGCAGCAGACCCGGATCTCGGCCTCCTCTGCCACCAGGG
AGCTGGACGAGCTCATGGCGTCACTGTCAGATTTCAAGTTCATGGCCCAGGGGAAAACTGGGAGCAGCTC
ACCCCCTGGGGGACTCTCCAAGCCCGGGAGCCAGCTGGACAGCATGTTGGGGAGTCTGCAGTCCGACCTG
AACAAGCTAGGGGTCGCCACCGTTGCCAAAGGGGTCTGTGGAGCCTGCAAGAAGCCCA
